>Addgene plasmid #117407 | pLKO.1-puro-U6-NmeCas9-TLR-MCV1-sgRNA | depositor full sequence | sequence record 221583 | pLKO.1-puro-U6-NmeCas9-TLR-MCV1-sgRNA sequence 7181 bps
ACTGAGCGTCAGACCCCGTAGAAAAGATCAAAGGATCTTCTTGAGATCCTTTTTTTCTGCGCGTAATCTG
CTGCTTGCAAACAAAAAAACCACCGCTACCAGCGGTGGTTTGTTTGCCGGATCAAGAGCTACCAACTCTT
TTTCCGAAGGTAACTGGCTTCAGCAGAGCGCAGATACCAAATACTGTTCTTCTAGTGTAGCCGTAGTTAG
GCCACCACTTCAAGAACTCTGTAGCACCGCCTACATACCTCGCTCTGCTAATCCTGTTACCAGTGGCTGC
TGCCAGTGGCGATAAGTCGTGTCTTACCGGGTTGGACTCAAGACGATAGTTACCGGATAAGGCGCAGCGG
TCGGGCTGAACGGGGGGTTCGTGCACACAGCCCAGCTTGGAGCGAACGACCTACACCGAACTGAGATACC
TACAGCGTGAGCTATGAGAAAGCGCCACGCTTCCCGAAGGGAGAAAGGCGGACAGGTATCCGGTAAGCGG
CAGGGTCGGAACAGGAGAGCGCACGAGGGAGCTTCCAGGGGGAAACGCCTGGTATCTTTATAGTCCTGTC
GGGTTTCGCCACCTCTGACTTGAGCGTCGATTTTTGTGATGCTCGTCAGGGGGGCGGAGCCTATGGAAAA
ACGCCAGCAACGCGGCCTTTTTACGGTTCCTGGCCTTTTGCTGGCCTTTTGCTCACATGTTCTTTCCTGC
GTTATCCCCTGATTCTGTGGATAACCGTATTACCGCCTTTGAGTGAGCTGATACCGCTCGCCGCAGCCGA
ACGACCGAGCGCAGCGAGTCAGTGAGCGAGGAAGCGGAAGAGCGCCCAATACGCAAACCGCCTCTCCCCG
CGCGTTGGCCGATTCATTAATGCAGCTGGCACGACAGGTTTCCCGACTGGAAAGCGGGCAGTGAGCGCAA
CGCAATTAATGTGAGTTAGCTCACTCATTAGGCACCCCAGGCTTTACACTTTATGCTTCCGGCTCGTATG
TTGTGTGGAATTGTGAGCGGATAACAATTTCACACAGGAAACAGCTATGACCATGATTACGCCAAGCGCG
CAATTAACCCTCACTAAAGGGAACAAAAGCTGGAGCTGCAAGCTTAATGTAGTCTTATGCAATACTCTTG
TAGTCTTGCAACATGGTAACGATGAGTTAGCAACATGCCTTACAAGGAGAGAAAAAGCACCGTGCATGCC
GATTGGTGGAAGTAAGGTGGTACGATCGTGCCTTATTAGGAAGGCAACAGACGGGTCTGACATGGATTGG
ACGAACCACTGAATTGCCGCATTGCAGAGATATTGTATTTAAGTGCCTAGCTCGATACATAAACGGGTCT
CTCTGGTTAGACCAGATCTGAGCCTGGGAGCTCTCTGGCTAACTAGGGAACCCACTGCTTAAGCCTCAAT
AAAGCTTGCCTTGAGTGCTTCAAGTAGTGTGTGCCCGTCTGTTGTGTGACTCTGGTAACTAGAGATCCCT
CAGACCCTTTTAGTCAGTGTGGAAAATCTCTAGCAGTGGCGCCCGAACAGGGACTTGAAAGCGAAAGGGA
AACCAGAGGAGCTCTCTCGACGCAGGACTCGGCTTGCTGAAGCGCGCACGGCAAGAGGCGAGGGGCGGCG
ACTGGTGAGTACGCCAAAAATTTTGACTAGCGGAGGCTAGAAGGAGAGAGATGGGTGCGAGAGCGTCAGT
ATTAAGCGGGGGAGAATTAGATCGCGATGGGAAAAAATTCGGTTAAGGCCAGGGGGAAAGAAAAAATATA
AATTAAAACATATAGTATGGGCAAGCAGGGAGCTAGAACGATTCGCAGTTAATCCTGGCCTGTTAGAAAC
ATCAGAAGGCTGTAGACAAATACTGGGACAGCTACAACCATCCCTTCAGACAGGATCAGAAGAACTTAGA
TCATTATATAATACAGTAGCAACCCTCTATTGTGTGCATCAAAGGATAGAGATAAAAGACACCAAGGAAG
CTTTAGACAAGATAGAGGAAGAGCAAAACAAAAGTAAGACCACCGCACAGCAAGCGGCCGCTGATCTTCA
GACCTGGAGGAGGAGATATGAGGGACAATTGGAGAAGTGAATTATATAAATATAAAGTAGTAAAAATTGA
ACCATTAGGAGTAGCACCCACCAAGGCAAAGAGAAGAGTGGTGCAGAGAGAAAAAAGAGCAGTGGGAATA
GGAGCTTTGTTCCTTGGGTTCTTGGGAGCAGCAGGAAGCACTATGGGCGCAGCGTCAATGACGCTGACGG
TACAGGCCAGACAATTATTGTCTGGTATAGTGCAGCAGCAGAACAATTTGCTGAGGGCTATTGAGGCGCA
ACAGCATCTGTTGCAACTCACAGTCTGGGGCATCAAGCAGCTCCAGGCAAGAATCCTGGCTGTGGAAAGA
TACCTAAAGGATCAACAGCTCCTGGGGATTTGGGGTTGCTCTGGAAAACTCATTTGCACCACTGCTGTGC
CTTGGAATGCTAGTTGGAGTAATAAATCTCTGGAACAGATTTGGAATCACACGACCTGGATGGAGTGGGA
CAGAGAAATTAACAATTACACAAGCTTAATACACTCCTTAATTGAAGAATCGCAAAACCAGCAAGAAAAG
AATGAACAAGAATTATTGGAATTAGATAAATGGGCAAGTTTGTGGAATTGGTTTAACATAACAAATTGGC
TGTGGTATATAAAATTATTCATAATGATAGTAGGAGGCTTGGTAGGTTTAAGAATAGTTTTTGCTGTACT
TTCTATAGTGAATAGAGTTAGGCAGGGATATTCACCATTATCGTTTCAGACCCACCTCCCAACCCCGAGG
GGACCCGACAGGCCCGAAGGAATAGAAGAAGAAGGTGGAGAGAGAGACAGAGACAGATCCATTCGATTAG
TGAACGGATCTCGACGGTATCGATCACGAGACTAGCCTCGAGCGGCCGCCCCCTTCACCGAGGGCCTATT
TCCCATGATTCCTTCATATTTGCATATACGATACAAGGCTGTTAGAGAGATAATTGGAATTAATTTGACT
GTAAACACAAAGATATTAGTACAAAATACGTGACGTAGAAAGTAATAATTTCTTGGGTAGTTTGCAGTTT
TAAAATTATGTTTTAAAATGGACTATCATATGCTTACCGTAACTTGAAAGTATTTCGATTTCTTGGCTTT
ATATATCTTGTGGAAAGGACGAAACACCGAGGTTTACCGTATTCCACGAGGCGTTGTAGCTCCCTTTCTC
ATTTCGGAAACGAAATGAGAACCGTTGCTACAATAAGGCCGTCTGAAAAGATGTGCCGCAACGCTCTGCC
CCTTAAAGCTTCTGCTTTAAGGGGCATCGTTTATTTTTTTGAATTCTCGACCTCGAGACAAATGGCAGTA
TTCATCCACAATTTTAAAAGAAAAGGGGGGATTGGGGGGTACAGTGCAGGGGAAAGAATAGTAGACATAA
TAGCAACAGACATACAAACTAAAGAATTACAAAAACAAATTACAAAAATTCAAAATTTTCGGGTTTATTA
CAGGGACAGCAGAGATCCACTTTGGCCGCGGCTCGAGGGGGTTGGGGTTGCGCCTTTTCCAAGGCAGCCC
TGGGTTTGCGCAGGGACGCGGCTGCTCTGGGCGTGGTTCCGGGAAACGCAGCGGCGCCGACCCTGGGTCT
CGCACATTCTTCACGTCCGTTCGCAGCGTCACCCGGATCTTCGCCGCTACCCTTGTGGGCCCCCCGGCGA
CGCTTCCTGCTCCGCCCCTAAGTCGGGAAGGTTCCTTGCGGTTCGCGGCGTGCCGGACGTGACAAACGGA
AGCCGCACGTCTCACTAGTACCCTCGCAGACGGACAGCGCCAGGGAGCAATGGCAGCGCGCCGACCGCGA
TGGGCTGTGGCCAATAGCGGCTGCTCAGCAGGGCGCGCCGAGAGCAGCGGCCGGGAAGGGGCGGTGCGGG
AGGCGGGGTGTGGGGCGGTAGTGTGGGCCCTGTTCCTGCCCGCGCGGTGTTCCGCATTCTGCAAGCCTCC
GGAGCGCACGTCGGCAGTCGGCTCCCTCGTTGACCGAATCACCGACCTCTCTCCCCAGGGGGATCCACCG
GAGCTTACCATGACCGAGTACAAGCCCACGGTGCGCCTCGCCACCCGCGACGACGTCCCCAGGGCCGTAC
GCACCCTCGCCGCCGCGTTCGCCGACTACCCCGCCACGCGCCACACCGTCGATCCGGACCGCCACATCGA
GCGGGTCACCGAGCTGCAAGAACTCTTCCTCACGCGCGTCGGGCTCGACATCGGCAAGGTGTGGGTCGCG
GACGACGGCGCCGCGGTGGCGGTCTGGACCACGCCGGAGAGCGTCGAAGCGGGGGCGGTGTTCGCCGAGA
TCGGCCCGCGCATGGCCGAGTTGAGCGGTTCCCGGCTGGCCGCGCAGCAACAGATGGAAGGCCTCCTGGC
GCCGCACCGGCCCAAGGAGCCCGCGTGGTTCCTGGCCACCGTCGGCGTCTCGCCCGACCACCAGGGCAAG
GGTCTGGGCAGCGCCGTCGTGCTCCCCGGAGTGGAGGCGGCCGAGCGCGCCGGGGTGCCCGCCTTCCTGG
AGACCTCCGCGCCCCGCAACCTCCCCTTCTACGAGCGGCTCGGCTTCACCGTCACCGCCGACGTCGAGGT
GCCCGAAGGACCGCGCACCTGGTGCATGACCCGCAAGCCCGGTGCCTGACGCCCGCCCCACGACCCGCAG
CGCCCGACCGAAAGGAGCGCACGACCCCATGCATCGGTACCTTTAAGACCAATGACTTACAAGGCAGCTG
TAGATCTTAGCCACTTTTTAAAAGAAAAGGGGGGACTGGAAGGGCTAATTCACTCCCAACGAAGACAAGA
TCTGCTTTTTGCTTGTACTGGGTCTCTCTGGTTAGACCAGATCTGAGCCTGGGAGCTCTCTGGCTAACTA
GGGAACCCACTGCTTAAGCCTCAATAAAGCTTGCCTTGAGTGCTTCAAGTAGTGTGTGCCCGTCTGTTGT
GTGACTCTGGTAACTAGAGATCCCTCAGACCCTTTTAGTCAGTGTGGAAAATCTCTAGCAGTAGTAGTTC
ATGTCATCTTATTATTCAGTATTTATAACTTGCAAAGAAATGAATATCAGAGAGTGAGAGGAACTTGTTT
ATTGCAGCTTATAATGGTTACAAATAAAGCAATAGCATCACAAATTTCACAAATAAAGCATTTTTTTCAC
TGCATTCTAGTTGTGGTTTGTCCAAACTCATCAATGTATCTTATCATGTCTGGCTCTAGCTATCCCGCCC
CTAACTCCGCCCATCCCGCCCCTAACTCCGCCCAGTTCCGCCCATTCTCCGCCCCATGGCTGACTAATTT
TTTTTATTTATGCAGAGGCCGAGGCCGCCTCGGCCTCTGAGCTATTCCAGAAGTAGTGAGGAGGCTTTTT
TGGAGGCCTAGGGACGTACCCAATTCGCCCTATAGTGAGTCGTATTACGCGCGCTCACTGGCCGTCGTTT
TACAACGTCGTGACTGGGAAAACCCTGGCGTTACCCAACTTAATCGCCTTGCAGCACATCCCCCTTTCGC
CAGCTGGCGTAATAGCGAAGAGGCCCGCACCGATCGCCCTTCCCAACAGTTGCGCAGCCTGAATGGCGAA
TGGG
[124 nt withheld, positions 5605-5728]
C
[91 nt withheld, positions 5730-5820]
A
[49 nt withheld, positions 5822-5870]
CCTTTGACGTTGGAGTCCACGTTCTTT
[37 nt withheld, positions 5898-5934]
ACCCTATCTCGGTCTATTCTTTTGATTTATAAGGGATTTTGCCGATTTCGGCCTATTGGTTAAAAAATGA
GCTGATTTAACAAAAATTTAACGCGAATTTTAACAAAATATTAACGCTTACAATTTAGGTGGCACTTTTC
GGGGAAATGTGCGCGGAACCCCTATTTGTTTATTTTTCTAAATACATTCAAATATGTATCCGCTCATGAG
ACAATAACCCTGATAAATGCTTCAATAATATTGAAAAAGGAAGAGTATGAGTATTCAACATTTCCGTGTC
GCCCTTATTCCCTTTTTTGCGGCATTTTGCCTTCCTGTTTTTGCTCACCCAGAAACGCTGGTGAAAGTAA
AAGATGCTGAAGATCAGTTGGGTGCACGAGTGGGTTACATCGAACTGGATCTCAACAGCGGTAAGATCCT
TGAGAGTTTTCGCCCCGAAGAACGTTTTCCAATGATGAGCACTTTTAAAGTTCTGCTATGTGGCGCGGTA
TTATCCCGTATTGACGCCGGGCAAGAGCAACTCGGTCGCCGCATACACTATTCTCAGAATGACTTGGTTG
AGTACTCACCAGTCACAGAAAAGCATCTTACGGATGGCATGACAGTAAGAGAATTATGCAGTGCTGCCAT
AACCATGAGTGATAACACTGCGGCCAACTTACTTCTGACAACGATCGGAGGACCGAAGGAGCTAACCGCT
TTTTTGCACAACATGGGGGATCATGTAACTCGCCTTGATCGTTGGGAACCGGAGCTGAATGAAGCCATAC
CAAACGACGAGCGTGACACCACGATGCCTGTAGCAATGGCAACAACGTTGCGCAAACTATTAACTGGCGA
ACTACTTACTCTAGCTTCCCGGCAACAATTAATAGACTGGATGGAGGCGGATAAAGTTGCAGGACCACTT
CTGCGCTCGGCCCTTCCGGCTGGCTGGTTTATTGCTGATAAATCTGGAGCCGGTGAGCGTGGGTCTCGCG
GTATCATTGCAGCACTGGGGCCAGATGGTAAGCCCTCCCGTATCGTAGTTATCTACACGACGGGGAGTCA
GGCAACTATGGATGAACGAAATAGACAGATCGCTGAGATAGGTGCCTCACTGATTAAGCATTGGTAACTG
TCAGACCAAGTTTACTCATATATACTTTAGATTGATTTAAAACTTCATTTTTAATTTAAAAGGATCTAGG
TGAAGATCCTTTTTGATAATCTCATGACCAAAATCCCTTAACGTGAGTTTTCGTTCC
Features (pLannotate 1.2.2; 26 found; start..end, strand, type, name):
     41..629     +  rep_origin     ori: high-copy-number ColE1/pMB1/pBR322/pUC origin of replication
    812..904     +  CDS            lacI (fragment): lac repressor; lacI; The lac repressor binds to the lac operator to inhibit transcription in E. coli. This inhibition can be relieved by adding lactose or isopropyl-β-D-thiogalactopyranoside (IPTG).
    917..938     +  protein_bind   CAP binding site: CAP binding activates transcription in the presence of cAMP. E. coli catabolite activator protein
    953..983     +  promoter       lac promoter: promoter for the E. coli lac operon
    991..1007    +  protein_bind   lac operator: The lac repressor binds to the lac operator to inhibit transcription in E. coli. This inhibition can be relieved by adding lactose or isopropyl-β-D-thiogalactopyranoside (IPTG). lac repressor encoded by lacI
   1052..1070    +  promoter       T3 promoter: promoter for bacteriophage T3 RNA polymerase
   1098..1324    +  promoter       RSV promoter: Rous sarcoma virus enhancer/promoter
   1325..1505    +  LTR            5' LTR (truncated): truncated 5' long terminal repeat (LTR) from HIV-1
   1552..1677    +  misc_feature   HIV-1 Ψ: packaging signal of human immunodeficiency virus type 1
   1661..2024    +  CDS            HIV-1 gag (fragment): gag protein from human immunodeficiency virus 1; gag
   2170..2403    +  misc_feature   RRE: The Rev response element (RRE) of HIV-1 allows for Rev-dependent mRNA export from the nucleus to the cytoplasm.
   2780..2880    +  CDS            Rev (fragment): human immunodeficiency virus 1 (HIV-1) Rev protein; rev; enhances nuclear export of unspliced and incompletely spliced viral mRNAs
   2930..3170    +  promoter       U6 promoter: RNA polymerase III promoter for human U6 snRNA
   3231..3323    +  misc_RNA       Nm tracrRNA: trans-activating CRISPR RNA for the Neisseria meningitidis CRISPR/Cas9 system (Hou et al., 2013)
   3372..3489    +  misc_feature   cPPT/CTS: central polypurine tract and central termination sequence of HIV-1
   3538..4048    +  promoter       hPGK promoter: human phosphoglycerate kinase 1 promoter
   4070..4669    +  CDS            PuroR: puromycin N-acetyltransferase; pac from Streptomyces alboniger; confers resistance to puromycin
   4712..4795    +  CDS            nef (fragment): NEF_HV1Z2 - Experimental evidence at protein level: Swiss-Prot protein existence level 1. Extracellular Nef protein targets CD4(+) T-lymphocytes for apoptosis by interacting with CXCR4 surface receptors. From Human immunodeficiency virus type 1 group M subtype D (isolate Z2/CDC-Z34) (HIV-1).
   4797..5030    +  LTR            3' LTR (ΔU3): self-inactivating 3' long terminal repeat (LTR) from HIV-1
   5102..5223    +  polyA_signal   SV40 poly(A) signal: SV40 polyadenylation signal
   5263..5398    +  rep_origin     SV40 ori: SV40 origin of replication
   5419..5437    -  promoter       T7 promoter: promoter for bacteriophage T7 RNA polymerase
   5445..5600    +  CDS            lacZα (fragment): LacZα fragment of β-galactosidase; lacZ fragment
   5605..6033    +  rep_origin     f1 ori (sequence partly withheld): f1 bacteriophage origin of replication; arrow indicates direction of (+) strand synthesis
   6086..6190    +  promoter       AmpR promoter: bla
   6191..7051    +  CDS            AmpR: β-lactamase; bla; confers resistance to ampicillin, carbenicillin, and related antibiotics
