>Addgene plasmid #117407 | pLKO.1-puro-U6-NmeCas9-TLR-MCV1-sgRNA | addgene full sequence | sequence record 225034 | Addgene NGS Result
TTTCTATAGTGAATAGAGTTAGGCAGGGATATTCACCATTATCGTTTCAGACCCACCTCCCAACCCCGAG
GGGACCCGACAGGCCCGAAGGAATAGAAGAAGAAGGTGGAGAGAGAGACAGAGACAGATCCATTCGATTA
GTGAACGGATCTCGACGGTATCGATCACGAGACTAGCCTCGAGCGGCCGCCCCCTTCACCGAGGGCCTAT
TTCCCATGATTCCTTCATATTTGCATATACGATACAAGGCTGTTAGAGAGATAATTGGAATTAATTTGAC
TGTAAACACAAAGATATTAGTACAAAATACGTGACGTAGAAAGTAATAATTTCTTGGGTAGTTTGCAGTT
TTAAAATTATGTTTTAAAATGGACTATCATATGCTTACCGTAACTTGAAAGTATTTCGATTTCTTGGCTT
TATATATCTTGTGGAAAGGACGAAACACCGAGGTTTACCGTATTCCACGAGGCGTTGTAGCTCCCTTTCT
CATTTCGGAAACGAAATGAGAACCGTTGCTACAATAAGGCCGTCTGAAAAGATGTGCCGCAACGCTCTGC
CCCTTAAAGCTTCTGCTTTAAGGGGCATCGTTTATTTTTTTGAATTCTCGACCTCGAGACAAATGGCAGT
ATTCATCCACAATTTTAAAAGAAAAGGGGGGATTGGGGGGTACAGTGCAGGGGAAAGAATAGTAGACATA
ATAGCAACAGACATACAAACTAAAGAATTACAAAAACAAATTACAAAAATTCAAAATTTTCGGGTTTATT
ACAGGGACAGCAGAGATCCACTTTGGCCGCGGCTCGAGGGGGTTGGGGTTGCGCCTTTTCCAAGGCAGCC
CTGGGTTTGCGCAGGGACGCGGCTGCTCTGGGCGTGGTTCCGGGAAACGCAGCGGCGCCGACCCTGGGTC
TCGCACATTCTTCACGTCCGTTCGCAGCGTCACCCGGATCTTCGCCGCTACCCTTGTGGGCCCCCCGGCG
ACGCTTCCTGCTCCGCCCCTAAGTCGGGAAGGTTCCTTGCGGTTCGCGGCGTGCCGGACGTGACAAACGG
AAGCCGCACGTCTCACTAGTACCCTCGCAGACGGACAGCGCCAGGGAGCAATGGCAGCGCGCCGACCGCG
ATGGGCTGTGGCCAATAGCGGCTGCTCAGCAGGGCGCGCCGAGAGCAGCGGCCGGGAAGGGGCGGTGCGG
GAGGCGGGGTGTGGGGCGGTAGTGTGGGCCCTGTTCCTGCCCGCGCGGTGTTCCGCATTCTGCAAGCCTC
CGGAGCGCACGTCGGCAGTCGGCTCCCTCGTTGACCGAATCACCGACCTCTCTCCCCAGGGGGATCCACC
GGAGCTTACCATGACCGAGTACAAGCCCACGGTGCGCCTCGCCACCCGCGACGACGTCCCCAGGGCCGTA
CGCACCCTCGCCGCCGCGTTCGCCGACTACCCCGCCACGCGCCACACCGTCGATCCGGACCGCCACATCG
AGCGGGTCACCGAGCTGCAAGAACTCTTCCTCACGCGCGTCGGGCTCGACATCGGCAAGGTGTGGGTCGC
GGACGACGGCGCCGCGGTGGCGGTCTGGACCACGCCGGAGAGCGTCGAAGCGGGGGCGGTGTTCGCCGAG
ATCGGCCCGCGCATGGCCGAGTTGAGCGGTTCCCGGCTGGCCGCGCAGCAACAGATGGAAGGCCTCCTGG
CGCCGCACCGGCCCAAGGAGCCCGCGTGGTTCCTGGCCACCGTCGGCGTCTCGCCCGACCACCAGGGCAA
GGGTCTGGGCAGCGCCGTCGTGCTCCCCGGAGTGGAGGCGGCCGAGCGCGCCGGGGTGCCCGCCTTCCTG
GAGACCTCCGCGCCCCGCAACCTCCCCTTCTACGAGCGGCTCGGCTTCACCGTCACCGCCGACGTCGAGG
TGCCCGAAGGACCGCGCACCTGGTGCATGACCCGCAAGCCCGGTGCCTGACGCCCGCCCCACGACCCGCA
GCGCCCGACCGAAAGGAGCGCACGACCCCATGCATCGGTACCTTTAAGACCAATGACTTACAAGGCAGCT
GTAGATCTTAGCCACTTTTTAAAAGAAAAGGGGGGACTGGAAGGGCTAATTCACTCCCAACGAAGACAAG
ATCTGCTTTTTGCTTGTACTGGGTCTCTCTGGTTAGACCAGATCTGAGCCTGGGAGCTCTCTGGCTAACT
AGGGAACCCACTGCTTAAGCCTCAATAAAGCTTGCCTTGAGTGCTTCAAGTAGTGTGTGCCCGTCTGTTG
TGTGACTCTGGTAACTAGAGATCCCTCAGACCCTTTTAGTCAGTGTGGAAAATCTCTAGCAGTAGTAGTT
CATGTCATCTTATTATTCAGTATTTATAACTTGCAAAGAAATGAATATCAGAGAGTGAGAGGAACTTGTT
TATTGCAGCTTATAATGGTTACAAATAAAGCAATAGCATCACAAATTTCACAAATAAAGCATTTTTTTCA
CTGCATTCTAGTTGTGGTTTGTCCAAACTCATCAATGTATCTTATCATGTCTGGCTCTAGCTATCCCGCC
CCTAACTCCGCCCATCCCGCCCCTAACTCCGCCCAGTTCCGCCCATTCTCCGCCCCATGGCTGACTAATT
TTTTTTATTTATGCAGAGGCCGAGGCCGCCTCGGCCTCTGAGCTATTCCAGAAGTAGTGAGGAGGCTTTT
TTGGAGGCCTAGGGACGTACCCAATTCGCCCTATAGTGAGTCGTATTACGCGCGCTCACTGGCCGTCGTT
TTACAACGTCGTGACTGGGAAAACCCTGGCGTTACCCAACTTAATCGCCTTGCAGCACATCCCCCTTTCG
CCAGCTGGCGTAATAGCGAAGAGGCCCGCACCGATCGCCCTTCCCAACAGTTGCGCAGCCTGAATGGCGA
ATGGG
[124 nt withheld, positions 2876-2999]
C
[91 nt withheld, positions 3001-3091]
A
[49 nt withheld, positions 3093-3141]
CCTTTGACGTTGGAGTCCACGTTCTTT
[37 nt withheld, positions 3169-3205]
ACCCTATCTCGGTCTATTCTTTTGATTTATAAGGGATTTTGCCGATTTCGGCCTATTGGTTAAAAAATGA
GCTGATTTAACAAAAATTTAACGCGAATTTTAACAAAATATTAACGCTTACAATTTAGGTGGCACTTTTC
GGGGAAATGTGCGCGGAACCCCTATTTGTTTATTTTTCTAAATACATTCAAATATGTATCCGCTCATGAG
ACAATAACCCTGATAAATGCTTCAATAATATTGAAAAAGGAAGAGTATGAGTATTCAACATTTCCGTGTC
GCCCTTATTCCCTTTTTTGCGGCATTTTGCCTTCCTGTTTTTGCTCACCCAGAAACGCTGGTGAAAGTAA
AAGATGCTGAAGATCAGTTGGGTGCACGAGTGGGTTACATCGAACTGGATCTCAACAGCGGTAAGATCCT
TGAGAGTTTTCGCCCCGAAGAACGTTTTCCAATGATGAGCACTTTTAAAGTTCTGCTATGTGGCGCGGTA
TTATCCCGTATTGACGCCGGGCAAGAGCAACTCGGTCGCCGCATACACTATTCTCAGAATGACTTGGTTG
AGTACTCACCAGTCACAGAAAAGCATCTTACGGATGGCATGACAGTAAGAGAATTATGCAGTGCTGCCAT
AACCATGAGTGATAACACTGCGGCCAACTTACTTCTGACAACGATCGGAGGACCGAAGGAGCTAACCGCT
TTTTTGCACAACATGGGGGATCATGTAACTCGCCTTGATCGTTGGGAACCGGAGCTGAATGAAGCCATAC
CAAACGACGAGCGTGACACCACGATGCCTGTAGCAATGGCAACAACGTTGCGCAAACTATTAACTGGCGA
ACTACTTACTCTAGCTTCCCGGCAACAATTAATAGACTGGATGGAGGCGGATAAAGTTGCAGGACCACTT
CTGCGCTCGGCCCTTCCGGCTGGCTGGTTTATTGCTGATAAATCTGGAGCCGGTGAGCGTGGGTCTCGCG
GTATCATTGCAGCACTGGGGCCAGATGGTAAGCCCTCCCGTATCGTAGTTATCTACACGACGGGGAGTCA
GGCAACTATGGATGAACGAAATAGACAGATCGCTGAGATAGGTGCCTCACTGATTAAGCATTGGTAACTG
TCAGACCAAGTTTACTCATATATACTTTAGATTGATTTAAAACTTCATTTTTAATTTAAAAGGATCTAGG
TGAAGATCCTTTTTGATAATCTCATGACCAAAATCCCTTAACGTGAGTTTTCGTTCCACTGAGCGTCAGA
CCCCGTAGAAAAGATCAAAGGATCTTCTTGAGATCCTTTTTTTCTGCGCGTAATCTGCTGCTTGCAAACA
AAAAAACCACCGCTACCAGCGGTGGTTTGTTTGCCGGATCAAGAGCTACCAACTCTTTTTCCGAAGGTAA
CTGGCTTCAGCAGAGCGCAGATACCAAATACTGTTCTTCTAGTGTAGCCGTAGTTAGGCCACCACTTCAA
GAACTCTGTAGCACCGCCTACATACCTCGCTCTGCTAATCCTGTTACCAGTGGCTGCTGCCAGTGGCGAT
AAGTCGTGTCTTACCGGGTTGGACTCAAGACGATAGTTACCGGATAAGGCGCAGCGGTCGGGCTGAACGG
GGGGTTCGTGCACACAGCCCAGCTTGGAGCGAACGACCTACACCGAACTGAGATACCTACAGCGTGAGCT
ATGAGAAAGCGCCACGCTTCCCGAAGGGAGAAAGGCGGACAGGTATCCGGTAAGCGGCAGGGTCGGAACA
GGAGAGCGCACGAGGGAGCTTCCAGGGGGAAACGCCTGGTATCTTTATAGTCCTGTCGGGTTTCGCCACC
TCTGACTTGAGCGTCGATTTTTGTGATGCTCGTCAGGGGGGCGGAGCCTATGGAAAAACGCCAGCAACGC
GGCCTTTTTACGGTTCCTGGCCTTTTGCTGGCCTTTTGCTCACATGTTCTTTCCTGCGTTATCCCCTGAT
TCTGTGGATAACCGTATTACCGCCTTTGAGTGAGCTGATACCGCTCGCCGCAGCCGAACGACCGAGCGCA
GCGAGTCAGTGAGCGAGGAAGCGGAAGAGCGCCCAATACGCAAACCGCCTCTCCCCGCGCGTTGGCCGAT
TCATTAATGCAGCTGGCACGACAGGTTTCCCGACTGGAAAGCGGGCAGTGAGCGCAACGCAATTAATGTG
AGTTAGCTCACTCATTAGGCACCCCAGGCTTTACACTTTGGTAATGACTCCAACTTATTGATAGTGTTTT
ATGTTCAGATAATGCCCGATGACTTTGTCATGCAGCTCCACCGATTTTGAGAACGACAGCGACTTCCGTC
CCAGCCGTGCCAGGTGCTGCCTCAGATTCAGGTTATGCCGCTCAATTCGCTGCGTATATCGCTTGCTGAT
TACGTGCAGCTTTCCCTTCAGGCGGGATTCATACAGCGGCCAGCCATCCGTCATCCATATCACCACGTCA
AAGGGTGACAGCAGGCTCATAAGACGCCCCAGCGTCGCCATAGTGCGTTCACCGAATACGTGCGCAACAA
CCGTCTTCCGGAGACTGTCATACGCGTAAAACAGCCAGCGCTGGCGCGATTTAGCCCCGACATAGCCCCA
CTGTTCGTCCATTTCCGCGCAGACGATGACGTCACTGCCCGGCTGTATGCGCGAGGTTACCGACTGCGGC
CTGAGTTTTTTAAGTGACGTAAAATCGTGTTGAGGCCAACGCCCATAATGCGGGCTGTTGCCCGGCATCC
AACGCCATTCATGGCCATATCAATGATTTTCTGGTGCGTACCGGGTTGAGAAGCGGTGTAAGTGAACTGC
AGTTGCCATGTTTTACGGCAGTGAGAGCAGAGATAGCGCTGATGTCCGGCGGTGCTTTTGCCGTTACGCA
CCACCCCGTCAGTAGCTGAACAGGAGGGACAGCTGATAGAAACAGAAGCCACTGGAGCACCTCAAAAACA
CCATCATACACTAAATCAGTAAGTTGGCAGCATCACCTTACACTTTATGCTTCCGGCTCGTATGTTGTGT
GGAATTGTGAGCGGATAACAATTTCACACAGGAAACAGCTATGACCATGATTACGCCAAGCGCGCAATTA
ACCCTCACTAAAGGGAACAAAAGCTGGAGCTGCAAGCTTAATGTAGTCTTATGCAATACTCTTGTAGTCT
TGCAACATGGTAACGATGAGTTAGCAACATGCCTTACAAGGAGAGAAAAAGCACCGTGCATGCCGATTGG
TGGAAGTAAGGTGGTACGATCGTGCCTTATTAGGAAGGCAACAGACGGGTCTGACATGGATTGGACGAAC
CACTGAATTGCCGCATTGCAGAGATATTGTATTTAAGTGCCTAGCTCGATACATAAACGGGTCTCTCTGG
TTAGACCAGATCTGAGCCTGGGAGCTCTCTGGCTAACTAGGGAACCCACTGCTTAAGCCTCAATAAAGCT
TGCCTTGAGTGCTTCAAGTAGTGTGTGCCCGTCTGTTGTGTGACTCTGGTAACTAGAGATCCCTCAGACC
CTTTTAGTCAGTGTGGAAAATCTCTAGCAGTGGCGCCCGAACAGGGACTTGAAAGCGAAAGGGAAACCAG
AGGAGCTCTCTCGACGCAGGACTCGGCTTGCTGAAGCGCGCACGGCAAGAGGCGAGGGGCGGCGACTGGT
GAGTACGCCAAAAATTTTGACTAGCGGAGGCTAGAAGGAGAGAGATGGGTGCGAGAGCGTCAGTATTAAG
CGGGGGAGAATTAGATCGCGATGGGAAAAAATTCGGTTAAGGCCAGGGGGAAAGAAAAAATATAAATTAA
AACATATAGTATGGGCAAGCAGGGAGCTAGAACGATTCGCAGTTAATCCTGGCCTGTTAGAAACATCAGA
AGGCTGTAGACAAATACTGGGACAGCTACAACCATCCCTTCAGACAGGATCAGAAGAACTTAGATCATTA
TATAATACAGTAGCAACCCTCTATTGTGTGCATCAAAGGATAGAGATAAAAGACACCAAGGAAGCTTTAG
ACAAGATAGAGGAAGAGCAAAACAAAAGTAAGACCACCGCACAGCAAGCGGCCGCTGATCTTCAGACCTG
GAGGAGGAGATATGAGGGACAATTGGAGAAGTGAATTATATAAATATAAAGTAGTAAAAATTGAACCATT
AGGAGTAGCACCCACCAAGGCAAAGAGAAGAGTGGTGCAGAGAGAAAAAAGAGCAGTGGGAATAGGAGCT
TTGTTCCTTGGGTTCTTGGGAGCAGCAGGAAGCACTATGGGCGCAGCGTCAATGACGCTGACGGTACAGG
CCAGACAATTATTGTCTGGTATAGTGCAGCAGCAGAACAATTTGCTGAGGGCTATTGAGGCGCAACAGCA
TCTGTTGCAACTCACAGTCTGGGGCATCAAGCAGCTCCAGGCAAGAATCCTGGCTGTGGAAAGATACCTA
AAGGATCAACAGCTCCTGGGGATTTGGGGTTGCTCTGGAAAACTCATTTGCACCACTGCTGTGCCTTGGA
ATGCTAGTTGGAGTAATAAATCTCTGGAACAGATTTGGAATCACACGACCTGGATGGAGTGGGACAGAGA
AATTAACAATTACACAAGCTTAATACACTCCTTAATTGAAGAATCGCAAAACCAGCAAGAAAAGAATGAA
CAAGAATTATTGGAATTAGATAAATGGGCAAGTTTGTGGAATTGGTTTAACATAACAAATTGGCTGTGGT
ATATAAAATTATTCATAATGATAGTAGGAGGCTTGGTAGGTTTAAGAATAGTTTTTGCTGTAC
Features (pLannotate 1.2.2; 27 found; start..end, strand, type, name):
     51..151     +  CDS            Rev (fragment): human immunodeficiency virus 1 (HIV-1) Rev protein; rev; enhances nuclear export of unspliced and incompletely spliced viral mRNAs
    201..441     +  promoter       U6 promoter: RNA polymerase III promoter for human U6 snRNA
    502..594     +  misc_RNA       Nm tracrRNA: trans-activating CRISPR RNA for the Neisseria meningitidis CRISPR/Cas9 system (Hou et al., 2013)
    643..760     +  misc_feature   cPPT/CTS: central polypurine tract and central termination sequence of HIV-1
    809..1319    +  promoter       hPGK promoter: human phosphoglycerate kinase 1 promoter
   1341..1940    +  CDS            PuroR: puromycin N-acetyltransferase; pac from Streptomyces alboniger; confers resistance to puromycin
   1983..2066    +  CDS            nef (fragment): NEF_HV1Z2 - Experimental evidence at protein level: Swiss-Prot protein existence level 1. Extracellular Nef protein targets CD4(+) T-lymphocytes for apoptosis by interacting with CXCR4 surface receptors. From Human immunodeficiency virus type 1 group M subtype D (isolate Z2/CDC-Z34) (HIV-1).
   2068..2301    +  LTR            3' LTR (ΔU3): self-inactivating 3' long terminal repeat (LTR) from HIV-1
   2373..2494    +  polyA_signal   SV40 poly(A) signal: SV40 polyadenylation signal
   2534..2669    +  rep_origin     SV40 ori: SV40 origin of replication
   2690..2708    -  promoter       T7 promoter: promoter for bacteriophage T7 RNA polymerase
   2716..2871    +  CDS            lacZα (fragment): LacZα fragment of β-galactosidase; lacZ fragment
   2876..3304    +  rep_origin     f1 ori (sequence partly withheld): f1 bacteriophage origin of replication; arrow indicates direction of (+) strand synthesis
   3357..3461    +  promoter       AmpR promoter: bla
   3462..4322    +  CDS            AmpR: β-lactamase; bla; confers resistance to ampicillin, carbenicillin, and related antibiotics
   4493..5081    +  rep_origin     ori: high-copy-number ColE1/pMB1/pBR322/pUC origin of replication
   5264..5356    +  CDS            lacI (fragment): lac repressor; lacI; The lac repressor binds to the lac operator to inhibit transcription in E. coli. This inhibition can be relieved by adding lactose or isopropyl-β-D-thiogalactopyranoside (IPTG).
   5369..5390    +  protein_bind   CAP binding site: CAP binding activates transcription in the presence of cAMP. E. coli catabolite activator protein
   5415..6182    -  mobile_element IS1: prokaryotic transposable element IS1
   6183..6212    +  promoter       lac promoter: promoter for the E. coli lac operon
   6220..6236    +  protein_bind   lac operator: The lac repressor binds to the lac operator to inhibit transcription in E. coli. This inhibition can be relieved by adding lactose or isopropyl-β-D-thiogalactopyranoside (IPTG). lac repressor encoded by lacI
   6281..6299    +  promoter       T3 promoter: promoter for bacteriophage T3 RNA polymerase
   6327..6553    +  promoter       RSV promoter: Rous sarcoma virus enhancer/promoter
   6554..6734    +  LTR            5' LTR (truncated): truncated 5' long terminal repeat (LTR) from HIV-1
   6781..6906    +  misc_feature   HIV-1 Ψ: packaging signal of human immunodeficiency virus type 1
   6890..7253    +  CDS            HIV-1 gag (fragment): gag protein from human immunodeficiency virus 1; gag
   7399..7632    +  misc_feature   RRE: The Rev response element (RRE) of HIV-1 allows for Rev-dependent mRNA export from the nucleus to the cytoplasm.
