[The description below was written by a language model from this plasmid's Addgene catalogue record and pLannotate feature annotations shown in this document.]
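Description:
pLKO.1-puro-U6-NmeCas9-TLR-MCV1-sgRNA is a lentiviral mammalian expression plasmid built on the pLKO.1-puro-U6 backbone that delivers a single-guide RNA for Neisseria meningitidis Cas9 (NmeCas9). It is maintained in E. coli through a high-copy ColE1/pUC origin and selected with ampicillin (AmpR). An f1 origin, an SV40 origin and leftover lac, T3 and T7 elements come from the backbone. The transfer cassette has a third-generation, self-inactivating layout. An RSV promoter fused to a truncated HIV-1 5' LTR drives the genomic RNA. The Ψ packaging signal (with a partial gag fragment), the RRE and the cPPT/CTS support packaging, Rev-dependent nuclear export and nuclear import, and a ΔU3 3' LTR followed by an SV40 polyadenylation signal closes the unit.

The payload is a synthetic insert of about 100 bp in which the human U6 RNA polymerase III promoter transcribes a spacer joined to the Nm tracrRNA-derived scaffold. This guide directs NmeCas9 to a site in the TLR2.0 reporter (presumably the traffic light reporter for repair outcomes). No Cas9 coding sequence is annotated, so the nuclease has to be supplied separately. Downstream, a human PGK promoter drives puromycin N-acetyltransferase so that transduced or transfected cells can be selected. The associated work concerns homology-directed repair with circular single-stranded DNA donors, which fits use of this guide in reporter-based editing assays.

Two discrepancies appear in the record. The backbone-modification field mentions a SpyCas9 sgRNA, whereas the name, purpose and annotated scaffold all indicate NmeCas9. The repository's sequenced record (7,958 nt) is also longer than the depositor's sequence (7,181 nt) because an IS1 bacterial transposable element sits in the lac promoter region of the backbone. The depositor states that this does not affect plasmid function.
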