Addgene plasmid #117407: pLKO.1-puro-U6-NmeCas9-TLR-MCV1-sgRNA
Purpose: NmeCas9 sgRNA targeting TLR2.0
Depositing lab: Erik Sontheimer. Depositing organization: University of Massachusetts, Worcester. Publication: Efficient Homology-Directed Repair with Circular Single-Stranded DNA Donors. Iyer S, Mir A, Vega-Badillo J, Roscoe BP, Ibraheim R, Zhu LJ, Lee J, Liu P, Luk K, Mintzer E, Guo D, Soares de Brito J, Emerson CP Jr, Zamore PD, Sontheimer EJ, Wolfe SA. CRISPR J. 2022 Oct;5(5):685-701. doi: 10.1089/crispr.2022.0058. Epub 2022 Sep 7. PubMed 36070530.
Backbone
  Vector backbone: pLKO.1-puro-U6
  Backbone manufacturer: Addgene#50920
  Total vector size (bp): 7000
  Modifications to backbone: Added the sgRNA sequence of SpyCas9 targeting TLR2.0
  Vector type: Mammalian Expression, Lentiviral
  Selectable markers: Puromycin
Growth in bacteria
  Bacterial resistance: Ampicillin, 100 μg/mL
  Growth temperature: 37°C
  Growth strain: NEB Stable
  Copy number: High Copy
Gene/Insert
  Gene/Insert name: NmeCas9 sgRNA targeting TLR 2.0
  Species: Synthetic
  Insert size (bp): 100
  Promoter: U6
  Cloning method: Gibson Cloning
  Sequencing primers: 5′ CGTGACGTAGAAAGTAATAATTTC; 3′ CCTCGAGCCGCGGCCAAAG
Resource information
  A portion of this plasmid was derived from a plasmid made by: Derived from Addgene # 50920
Terms and licenses: Academic/Nonprofit Terms; Industry Terms: Not Available to Industry
Depositor comments: Plasmid contains an IS1 prokaryotic transposable element that does not affect plasmid function. Please visit https://www.biorxiv.org/content/10.1101/864199v1 for bioRxiv preprint.
How to cite: pLKO.1-puro-U6-NmeCas9-TLR-MCV1-sgRNA was a gift from Erik Sontheimer (Addgene plasmid # 117407 ; http://n2t.net/addgene:117407 ; RRID:Addgene_117407)
